>Addgene plasmid #177107 | YIplac211-NHX1-HaloTagx2 | addgene full sequence | sequence record 348257 | Addgene NGS Result
GCGCCCAATACGCAAACCGCCTCTCCCCGCGCGTTGGCCGATTCATTAATGCAGCTGGCACGACAGGTTT
CCCGACTGGAAAGCGGGCAGTGAGCGCAACGCAATTAATGTGAGTTAGCTCACTCATTAGGCACCCCAGG
CTTTACACTTTATGCTTCCGGCTCGTATGTTGTGTGGAATTGTGAGCGGATAACAATTTCACACAGGAAA
CAGCTATGACCATGATTACGCCAAGCTTGCATGCGCAGCTATTTCTATATGTGTTGCTCGTTGGTGTGCT
GTGTTCCCATTGTCGCAATTTGTTAACTGGATATATAGAGTAAAGACAATCAGATCTATGAGCGGCATAA
CCGGAGAAAATATTTCTGTTCCCGATGAAATACCCTACAATTACCAAATGATGACATTTTGGGCAGGTTT
ACGTGGTGCTGTTGGTGTCGCCTTGGCGTTGGGAATTCAAGGTGAGTATAAGTTCACTTTATTGGCAACG
GTCCTTGTTGTTGTTGTTTTAACAGTTATCATTTTTGGGGGCACTACTGCAGGAATGTTAGAAGTTTTAA
ATATTAAGACTGGTTGCATAAGTGAAGAAGATACATCTGATGACGAGTTTGATATAGAGGCTCCAAGGGC
GATAAATTTATTGAACGGTAGTTCTATTCAGACAGATTTGGGCCCATATTCTGACAACAATTCTCCAGAT
ATTTCAATTGACCAATTCGCGGTCAGCAGTAACAAGAATCTCCCCAATAACATATCCACAACTGGTGGTA
ATACTTTTGGAGGCCTTAATGAAACTGAGAATACTAGCCCTAACCCGGCAAGGTCTTCTATGGATAAGCG
TAATTTGAGAGATAAACTGGGAACAATCTTTAATTCCGACTCACAATGGTTTCAAAATTTTGATGAACAG
GTATTGAAGCCAGTATTCTTGGACAACGTTTCTCCATCCTTACAAGATTCGGCTACGCAATCACCTGCAG
ATTTCTCTTCCCAAAACCACACGGATCCGGCTAGCGGAGGAAGTTCGGGGAGTTCGATGGCAGAAATCGG
TACTGGCTTTCCATTCGACCCCCATTATGTGGAAGTCCTGGGCGAGCGCATGCACTACGTCGATGTTGGT
CCGCGCGATGGCACCCCTGTGCTGTTCCTGCACGGTAACCCGACCTCCTCCTACGTGTGGCGCAACATCA
TCCCGCATGTTGCACCGACCCATCGCTGCATTGCTCCAGACCTGATCGGTATGGGCAAATCCGACAAACC
AGACCTGGGTTATTTCTTCGACGACCACGTCCGCTTCATGGATGCCTTCATCGAAGCCCTGGGTCTGGAA
GAGGTCGTCCTGGTCATTCACGACTGGGGCTCCGCTCTGGGTTTCCACTGGGCCAAGCGCAATCCAGAGC
GCGTCAAAGGTATTGCATTTATGGAGTTCATCCGCCCTATCCCGACCTGGGACGAATGGCCAGAATTTGC
CCGCGAGACCTTCCAGGCCTTCCGCACCACCGACGTCGGCCGCAAGCTGATCATCGATCAGAACGTTTTT
ATCGAGGGTACGCTGCCGATGGGTGTCGTCCGCCCGCTGACTGAAGTCGAGATGGACCATTACCGCGAGC
CGTTCCTGAATCCTGTTGACCGCGAGCCACTGTGGCGCTTCCCAAACGAGCTGCCAATCGCCGGTGAGCC
AGCGAACATCGTCGCGCTGGTCGAAGAATACATGGACTGGCTGCACCAGTCCCCTGTCCCGAAGCTGCTG
TTCTGGGGCACCCCAGGCGTTCTGATCCCACCGGCCGAAGCCGCTCGCCTGGCCAAAAGCCTGCCTAACT
GCAAGGCTGTGGACATCGGCCCGGGTCTGAATCTGCTGCAAGAAGACAACCCGGACCTGATCGGCAGCGA
GATCGCGCGCTGGCTGTCGACGCTCGAGATTTCCGGCTCTAGCGGAGGAAGTTCGGGGAGTTCGATGGCA
GAAATCGGTACTGGCTTTCCATTCGACCCCCATTATGTGGAAGTCCTGGGCGAGCGCATGCACTACGTCG
ATGTTGGTCCGCGCGATGGCACCCCTGTGCTGTTCCTGCACGGTAACCCGACCTCCTCCTACGTGTGGCG
CAACATCATCCCGCATGTTGCACCGACCCATCGCTGCATTGCTCCAGACCTGATCGGTATGGGCAAATCC
GACAAACCAGACCTGGGTTATTTCTTCGACGACCACGTCCGCTTCATGGATGCCTTCATCGAAGCCCTGG
GTCTGGAAGAGGTCGTCCTGGTCATTCACGACTGGGGCTCCGCTCTGGGTTTCCACTGGGCCAAGCGCAA
TCCAGAGCGCGTCAAAGGTATTGCATTTATGGAGTTCATCCGCCCTATCCCGACCTGGGACGAATGGCCA
GAATTTGCCCGCGAGACCTTCCAGGCCTTCCGCACCACCGACGTCGGCCGCAAGCTGATCATCGATCAGA
ACGTTTTTATCGAGGGTACGCTGCCGATGGGTGTCGTCCGCCCGCTGACTGAAGTCGAGATGGACCATTA
CCGCGAGCCGTTCCTGAATCCTGTTGACCGCGAGCCACTGTGGCGCTTCCCAAACGAGCTGCCAATCGCC
GGTGAGCCAGCGAACATCGTCGCGCTGGTCGAAGAATACATGGACTGGCTGCACCAGTCCCCTGTCCCGA
AGCTGCTGTTCTGGGGCACCCCAGGCGTTCTGATCCCACCGGCCGAAGCCGCTCGCCTGGCCAAAAGCCT
GCCTAACTGCAAGGCTGTGGACATCGGCCCGGGTCTGAATCTGCTGCAAGAAGACAACCCGGACCTGATC
GGCAGCGAGATCGCGCGCTGGCTGTCGACGCTCGAGATTTCCGGCTCTAGATAAGCGGCCGCACTTTAAA
GTGTATGGTTTCCTTGTTTCTAATATAAATATATTAATTAAGTCTTTATACATTCTCTCTTACTCAACGC
CGAAGGAATACCCTTCTACACTTTATTCATTTTAAATCATGTACTGTTATATACACGCTAGTAGGATTGA
TCTTATTTAATCATATTTCGCACGTTACCCGACTGCTTTCAGTTTTGCCGCTTTGTGATAATGAGGAATT
TCAGCTAGCTTTTAATGAGCCGATACTAAATCACCATGATTTTGGGAGAGGAAAAGAAGAAAAGGTAAAA
CAACGAATATTTTTCAAATACCTTAGTTACTGAATATCCATAACTACTCGTATAATTGGTGAGAAAATAG
TGCATATTTAGTTTACTTTTTGCCTTTGATTGAAAATATATATTCATGGTGCTTTTTACTCGGTGTGAAA
AGGCAAGAAAGGAGAAACTCGCCGCTGGTTATAAGCCCTTAGTTGATTATTTGATTGATTGTGATACTCC
CACATTTTTAGAAAGAATTGAGGCAATCCAAGAGTGGGACCGATCCAGAGATGATCTTTATGTTTGGATT
CCCATTCTAGACAGAATGGACGGGCTGTTGTTAAAAGTGGCAGAGAAATATAAATACAAGCAAGACCCCA
AGAAGGAGTGTGAAGTCAAATTGGTGGAAATGGAAGCGCATGATGTTGATTATTGTTTGAAAATGGGTAC
CGAGCTCGAATTCACTGGCCGTCGTTTTACAACGTCGTGACTGGGAAAACCCTGGCGTTACCCAACTTAA
TCGCCTTGCAGCACATCCCCCTTTCGCCAGCTGGCGTAATAGCGAAGAGGCCCGCACCGATCGCCCTTCC
CAACAGTTGCGCAGCCTGAATGGCGAATGGCGCCTGATGCGGTATTTTCTCCTTACGCATCTGTGCGGTA
TTTCACACCGCATATGGTGCACTCTCAGTACAATCTGCTCTGATGCCGCATAGTTAAGCCAGCCCCGACA
CCCGCCAACACCCGCTGACGCGCCCTGACGGGCTTGTCTGCTCCCGGCATCCGCTTACAGACAAGCTGTG
ACCGTCTCCGGGAGCTGCATGTGTCAGAGGTTTTCACCGTCATCACCGAAACGCGCGAGACGAAAGGGCG
GGTAATAACTGATATAATTAAATTGAAGCTCTAATTTGTGAGTTTAGTATACATGCATTTACTTATAATA
CAGTTTTTTAGTTTTGCTGGCCGCATCTTCTCAAATATGCTTCCCAGCCTGCTTTTCTGTAACGTTCACC
CTCTACCTTAGCATCCCTTCCCTTTGCAAATAGTCCTCTTCCAACAATAATAATGTCAGATCCTGTAGAG
ACCACATCATCCACGGTTCTATACTGTTGACCCAATGCGTCTCCCTTGTCATCTAAACCCACACCGGGTG
TCATAATCAACCAATCGTAACCTTCATCTCTTCCACCCATGTCTCTTTGAGCAATAAAGCCGATAACAAA
ATCTTTGTCGCTCTTCGCAATGTCAACAGTACCCTTAGTATATTCTCCAGTAGATAGGGAGCCCTTGCAT
GACAATTCTGCTAACATCAAAAGGCCTCTAGGTTCCTTTGTTACTTCTTCTGCCGCCTGCTTCAAACCGC
TAACAATACCTGGGCCCACCACACCGTGTGCATTCGTAATGTCTGCCCATTCTGCTATTCTGTATACACC
CGCAGAGTACTGCAATTTGACTGTATTACCAATGTCAGCAAATTTTCTGTCTTCGAAGAGTAAAAAATTG
TACTTGGCGGATAATGCCTTTAGCGGCTTAACTGTGCCCTCCATGGAAAAATCAGTCAAGATATCCACAT
GTGTTTTTAGTAAACAAATTTTGGGACCTAATGCTTCAACTAACTCCAGTAATTCCTTGGTGGTACGAAC
ATCCAATGAAGCACACAAGTTTGTTTGCTTTTCGTGCATGATATTAAATAGCTTGGCAGCAACAGGACTA
GGATGAGTAGCAGCACGTTCCTTATATGTAGCTTTCGACATGATTTATCTTCGTTTCCTGCATGTTTTTG
TTCTGTGCAGTTGGGTTAAGAATACTGGGCAATTTCATGTTTCTTCAACACTACATATGCGTATATATAC
CAATCTAAGTCTGTGCTCCTTCCTTCGTTCTTCCTTCTGTTCGGAGATTACCGAATCAAAAAAATTTCAA
GGAAACCGAAATCAAAAAAAAGAATAAAAAAAAAATGATGAATTGAAAAGCTGGCCTCGTGATACGCCTA
TTTTTATAGGTTAATGTCATGATAATAATGGTTTCTTAGACGTCAGGTGGCACTTTTCGGGGAAATGTGC
GCGGAACCCCTATTTGTTTATTTTTCTAAATACATTCAAATATGTATCCGCTCATGAGACAATAACCCTG
ATAAATGCTTCAATAATATTGAAAAAGGAAGAGTATGAGTATTCAACATTTCCGTGTCGCCCTTATTCCC
TTTTTTGCGGCATTTTGCCTTCCTGTTTTTGCTCACCCAGAAACGCTGGTGAAAGTAAAAGATGCTGAAG
ATCAGTTGGGTGCACGAGTGGGTTACATCGAACTGGATCTCAACAGCGGTAAGATCCTTGAGAGTTTTCG
CCCCGAAGAACGTTTTCCAATGATGAGCACTTTTAAAGTTCTGCTATGTGGCGCGGTATTATCCCGTATT
GACGCCGGGCAAGAGCAACTCGGTCGCCGCATACACTATTCTCAGAATGACTTGGTTGAGTACTCACCAG
TCACAGAAAAGCATCTTACGGATGGCATGACAGTAAGAGAATTATGCAGTGCTGCCATAACCATGAGTGA
TAACACTGCGGCCAACTTACTTCTGACAACGATCGGAGGACCGAAGGAGCTAACCGCTTTTTTGCACAAC
ATGGGGGATCATGTAACTCGCCTTGATCGTTGGGAACCGGAGCTGAATGAAGCCATACCAAACGACGAGC
GTGACACCACGATGCCTGTAGCAATGGCAACAACGTTGCGCAAACTATTAACTGGCGAACTACTTACTCT
AGCTTCCCGGCAACAATTAATAGACTGGATGGAGGCGGATAAAGTTGCAGGACCACTTCTGCGCTCGGCC
CTTCCGGCTGGCTGGTTTATTGCTGATAAATCTGGAGCCGGTGAGCGTGGGTCTCGCGGTATCATTGCAG
CACTGGGGCCAGATGGTAAGCCCTCCCGTATCGTAGTTATCTACACGACGGGGAGTCAGGCAACTATGGA
TGAACGAAATAGACAGATCGCTGAGATAGGTGCCTCACTGATTAAGCATTGGTAACTGTCAGACCAAGTT
TACTCATATATACTTTAGATTGATTTAAAACTTCATTTTTAATTTAAAAGGATCTAGGTGAAGATCCTTT
TTGATAATCTCATGACCAAAATCCCTTAACGTGAGTTTTCGTTCCACTGAGCGTCAGACCCCGTAGAAAA
GATCAAAGGATCTTCTTGAGATCCTTTTTTTCTGCGCGTAATCTGCTGCTTGCAAACAAAAAAACCACCG
CTACCAGCGGTGGTTTGTTTGCCGGATCAAGAGCTACCAACTCTTTTTCCGAAGGTAACTGGCTTCAGCA
GAGCGCAGATACCAAATACTGTTCTTCTAGTGTAGCCGTAGTTAGGCCACCACTTCAAGAACTCTGTAGC
ACCGCCTACATACCTCGCTCTGCTAATCCTGTTACCAGTGGCTGCTGCCAGTGGCGATAAGTCGTGTCTT
ACCGGGTTGGACTCAAGACGATAGTTACCGGATAAGGCGCAGCGGTCGGGCTGAACGGGGGGTTCGTGCA
CACAGCCCAGCTTGGAGCGAACGACCTACACCGAACTGAGATACCTACAGCGTGAGCTATGAGAAAGCGC
CACGCTTCCCGAAGGGAGAAAGGCGGACAGGTATCCGGTAAGCGGCAGGGTCGGAACAGGAGAGCGCACG
AGGGAGCTTCCAGGGGGAAACGCCTGGTATCTTTATAGTCCTGTCGGGTTTCGCCACCTCTGACTTGAGC
GTCGATTTTTGTGATGCTCGTCAGGGGGGCGGAGCCTATGGAAAAACGCCAGCAACGCGGCCTTTTTACG
GTTCCTGGCCTTTTGCTGGCCTTTTGCTCACATGTTCTTTCCTGCGTTATCCCCTGATTCTGTGGATAAC
CGTATTACCGCCTTTGAGTGAGCTGATACCGCTCGCCGCAGCCGAACGACCGAGCGCAGCGAGTCAGTGA
GCGAGGAAGCGGAAGA
Features (pLannotate 1.2.2; 17 found; start..end, strand, type, name):
      1..93      +  CDS            lacI (fragment): lac repressor; lacI; The lac repressor binds to the lac operator to inhibit transcription in E. coli. This inhibition can be relieved by adding lactose or isopropyl-β-D-thiogalactopyranoside (IPTG).
    106..127     +  protein_bind   CAP binding site: CAP binding activates transcription in the presence of cAMP. E. coli catabolite activator protein
    142..172     +  promoter       lac promoter: promoter for the E. coli lac operon
    180..196     +  protein_bind   lac operator: The lac repressor binds to the lac operator to inhibit transcription in E. coli. This inhibition can be relieved by adding lactose or isopropyl-β-D-thiogalactopyranoside (IPTG). lac repressor encoded by lacI
    245..1000    +  CDS            NHX1 (fragment): NHX1_YEAST - Also known as NHA2, VPL27, VPS44. Experimental evidence at protein level: Swiss-Prot protein existence level 1. Endosomal/prevacuolar electroneutral Na(+)/H(+) exchanger which mediates intracellular sequestration of Na(+) cations, regulates vacuolar pH and contributes to osmotolerance following sudden exposure to hyperosmotic media. Contributes also to the postdiauxic/stationary phase resistance to osmotic stress and allows for the continued growth of cells until the acquired osmotolerance response can occur. Involved in hygromycin resistance probably through its influence on the
   1037..1927    +  CDS            HaloTag®: modified bacterial dehalogenase that forms covalent bonds with chloroalkane derivatives
   1955..2845    +  CDS            HaloTag®: modified bacterial dehalogenase that forms covalent bonds with chloroalkane derivatives
   2891..2911    +  misc_feature   CEN/ARS (fragment): S. cerevisiae CEN6 centromere fused to an autonomously replicating sequence
   3266..3592    +  CDS            TOM1 (fragment): TOM1_YEAST - Also known as SSR2. Experimental evidence at protein level: Swiss-Prot protein existence level 1. Probable ubiquitin ligase protein involved in many cellular processes, such as transcription regulation, maintenance of nuclear structure, cell cycle, mRNA export and rRNA maturation. E3 ubiquitin ligase proteins mediate ubiquitination and subsequent proteasomal degradation of target proteins. Involved in transcription regulation by interacting, and probably mediating, ubiquitination of some subunit of the SAGA complex. Required for SPT7 ubiquitination. Participates in mRNA export fro
   3580..3737    +  CDS            lacZα (fragment): LacZα fragment of β-galactosidase; lacZ fragment
   3743..3842    -  misc_feature   bom (fragment): basis of mobility region from pBR322
   3944..3979    -  CDS            rop (fragment): Rop protein, which maintains plasmids at low copy number; rop
   4068..4871    -  CDS            URA3: orotidine-5'-phosphate decarboxylase, required for uracil biosynthesis; S. cerevisiae URA3; yeast auxotrophic marker, counterselectable with 5-fluoroorotic acid (5-FOA)
   4872..5087    -  promoter       URA3 promoter: S. cerevisiae URA3
   5180..5284    +  promoter       AmpR promoter: bla
   5285..6145    +  CDS            AmpR: β-lactamase; bla; confers resistance to ampicillin, carbenicillin, and related antibiotics
   6316..6904    +  rep_origin     ori: high-copy-number ColE1/pMB1/pBR322/pUC origin of replication
