[The description below was written by a language model from this plasmid's Addgene catalogue record and pLannotate feature annotations shown in this document.]
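Description:
YIplac211-NHX1-HaloTagx2 is a yeast integrating plasmid built on the YIplac211 backbone for producing the Saccharomyces cerevisiae protein Nhx1 fused to two tandem copies of HaloTag. In E. coli it is maintained at high copy through a ColE1/pUC-type origin and selected with ampicillin via the β-lactamase gene. In yeast, selection relies on the URA3 marker with its own promoter, which complements uracil auxotrophy and can be counterselected with 5-FOA. The only CEN/ARS annotation is a roughly 20-nucleotide fragment that is very unlikely to be functional. This fits an integrating vector that has no yeast replication origin and must recombine into the genome to be retained. Remnants of the lac promoter/operator, lacZα, lacI, bom and rop are backbone leftovers.

The annotated payload contains only a fragment of the NHX1 coding sequence (about 750 nt), followed in the same orientation by two full HaloTag open reading frames separated by short linkers. Downstream lies a further stretch of yeast sequence that includes a fragment of TOM1. No yeast promoter is annotated upstream of the NHX1 segment, and the record does not state how expression is driven. This layout would be consistent with homologous integration at the chromosomal NHX1 locus, tagging the endogenous gene at its C-terminus under native control, but that is an inference from the feature table. The cloning sites are also unrecorded.

Nhx1 is an endosomal/prevacuolar Na+/H+ exchanger. HaloTag is a modified dehalogenase that bonds covalently to chloroalkane ligands, including fluorescent dyes, and doubling it should increase signal per molecule. The construct therefore suits live-cell fluorescence labelling of prevacuolar endosome compartments, and the associated work studied membrane traffic and intra-Golgi recycling.
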