Addgene plasmid #177107: YIplac211-NHX1-HaloTagx2
Purpose: Expresses Nhx1-HaloTagx2 in yeast cells
Depositing lab: Benjamin Glick. Depositing organization: University of Chicago. Publication: Clathrin adaptors mediate two sequential pathways of intra-Golgi recycling. Casler JC, Johnson N, Krahn AH, Pantazopoulou A, Day KJ, Glick BS. J Cell Biol. 2022 Jan 3;221(1). pii: 212747. doi: 10.1083/jcb.202103199. Epub 2021 Nov 5. PubMed 34739034.
Backbone
  Vector backbone: YIplac211
  Vector type: Yeast Expression
Growth in bacteria
  Bacterial resistance: Ampicillin, 100 μg/mL
  Growth temperature: 37°C
  Growth strain: DH5alpha
  Copy number: High Copy
Gene/Insert
  Gene/Insert name: NHX1
  Species: S. cerevisiae (budding yeast)
  Entrez Gene: NHX1 (a.k.a. YDR456W, NHA2, VPL27, VPS44)
  Cloning method: Restriction Enzyme; 5′ cloning site Unknown (unknown if destroyed); 3′ cloning site Unknown (unknown if destroyed)
Terms and licenses: Academic/Nonprofit Terms; Industry Terms: Not Available to Industry
How to cite: YIplac211-NHX1-HaloTagx2 was a gift from Benjamin Glick (Addgene plasmid # 177107 ; http://n2t.net/addgene:177107 ; RRID:Addgene_177107)
